Addgene plasmid #201340: H_NLS 41kDa
Purpose: Nucleocytoplasmic transport probe
Depositing lab: Pere Roca-Cusachs. Depositing organization: Institut de Bioenginyeria de Catalunya (IBEC). Publication: Mechanical force application to the nucleus regulates nucleocytoplasmic transport. Andreu I, Granero-Moya I, Chahare NR, Clein K, Molina-Jordan M, Beedle AEM, Elosegui-Artola A, Abenza JF, Rossetti L, Trepat X, Raveh B, Roca-Cusachs P. Nat Cell Biol. 2022 Jun;24(6):896-905. doi: 10.1038/s41556-022-00927-7. Epub 2022 Jun 9. PubMed 35681009.
Backbone
  Vector backbone: pEGFP-C3
  Vector type: Mammalian Expression
Growth in bacteria
  Bacterial resistance: Kanamycin, 50 μg/mL
  Growth temperature: 37°C
  Growth strain: DH5alpha
  Copy number: High Copy
Gene/Insert
  Gene/Insert name: (NLS)SV40-EGFP-2PrA
  Species: Synthetic
  Cloning method: Ligation Independent Cloning
Terms and licenses: Academic/Nonprofit Terms; Industry Terms: Not Available to Industry
Depositor comments: Internal lab code: IG030/P283
How to cite: H_NLS 41kDa was a gift from Pere Roca-Cusachs (Addgene plasmid # 201340 ; http://n2t.net/addgene:201340 ; RRID:Addgene_201340)
