[The description below was written by a language model from this plasmid's Addgene catalogue record and pLannotate feature annotations shown in this document.]
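Description:
H_NLS 41kDa is a mammalian expression plasmid built on the pEGFP-C3 backbone that encodes a synthetic fluorescent probe for studying nucleocytoplasmic transport. It is maintained in E. coli as a high-copy plasmid through a ColE1/pUC-type origin and selected with kanamycin. The NeoR/KanR aminoglycoside phosphotransferase gene sits behind tandem bacterial (bla-type) and SV40 early promoters and ends in an HSV TK polyadenylation signal, so the same marker can also confer G418 resistance in mammalian cells. An f1 origin is also present.

The payload, listed as (NLS)SV40-EGFP-2PrA, is driven by the human cytomegalovirus immediate early enhancer and promoter. The annotated table shows the EGFP coding sequence followed directly by a fragment of Staphylococcus aureus protein A (spa), matching the "2PrA" part of the insert name, presumably two protein A domain repeats. The SV40 nuclear localization signal is not annotated as a separate feature; the insert name suggests it lies at the N-terminal end, possibly in the short gap between the promoter and EGFP. Downstream, the annotation picks up a partial His tag, a fragment of a T7-derived solubility tag and a T7 terminator. These look like remnants carried over from a bacterial expression vector, and the record does not say whether any of them are translated as part of the fusion. A fragment of the SV40 poly(A) signal follows.

In this design, the NLS directs active nuclear import, EGFP provides the readout, and the protein A domains plausibly serve as inert bulk that sets the molecular weight, with "41kDa" in the name apparently denoting the probe's size. The meaning of the "H" prefix is not stated. The nuclear versus cytoplasmic distribution of fluorescence reports on transport, and the associated publication examines how mechanical force on the nucleus regulates it.
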