Features (pLannotate 1.2.2; 17 found; start..end, strand, type, name):
     18..321     +  enhancer       CMV enhancer: human cytomegalovirus immediate early enhancer
    322..525     +  promoter       CMV promoter: human cytomegalovirus (CMV) immediate early promoter
    612..1325    +  CDS            EGFP: EGFP is a basic (constitutively fluorescent) green fluorescent protein published in 1996, derived from Aequorea victoria. It is reported to be a rapidly-maturing weak dimer with moderate acid sensitivity.
   1281..1679    +  CDS            spa (fragment): SPA_STAAM - Experimental evidence at protein level: Swiss-Prot protein existence level 1. Plays a role in the inhibition of the host innate and adaptive immune responses. Possesses five immunoglobulin-binding domains that capture both the fragment crystallizable region (Fc region) and the Fab region (part of Ig that identifies antigen) of immunoglobulins (By similarity). In turn, Staphylococcus aureus is protected from phagocytic killing via inhibition of Ig Fc region. In addition, the host elicited B-cell response is prevented due to a decrease of antibody-secreting cell proliferation that en
   1733..1750    +  CDS            9xHis (fragment): 9xHis affinity tag
   1760..1809    +  CDS            SET1 (fragment): solubility-enhancement tag derived from T7 phage gene 10B
   1817..1864    +  terminator     T7 terminator: transcription terminator for bacteriophage T7 RNA polymerase
   1889..1920    +  polyA_signal   SV40 poly(A) signal (fragment): SV40 polyadenylation signal
   1954..2382    -  rep_origin     f1 ori (sequence partly withheld): f1 bacteriophage origin of replication; arrow indicates direction of (+) strand synthesis
   2409..2513    +  promoter       AmpR promoter: bla
   2515..2872    +  promoter       SV40 promoter: SV40 enhancer and early promoter
   2907..3701    +  CDS            NeoR/KanR: aminoglycoside phosphotransferase from Tn5; aph(3')-II (or nptII); confers resistance to neomycin, kanamycin, and G418 (Geneticin®)
   3722..3874    +  CDS            ble (fragment): BLE_KLEPN - Experimental evidence at protein level: Swiss-Prot protein existence level 1. Binding protein with a strong affinity to the bleomycin family of antibiotics. Binds to CL990; an antimitotic-antibiotic compound. From Klebsiella pneumoniae.
   3933..3980    +  polyA_signal   HSV TK poly(A) signal: herpes simplex virus thymidine kinase polyadenylation signal (Cole and Stacy, 1985)
   4071..4087    -  polyA_signal   bGH poly(A) signal (fragment): bovine growth hormone polyadenylation signal
   4309..4897    +  rep_origin     ori: high-copy-number ColE1/pMB1/pBR322/pUC origin of replication
   5012..5054    +  enhancer       CMV enhancer (fragment): human cytomegalovirus immediate early enhancer
>Addgene plasmid #201340 | H_NLS 41kDa | addgene full sequence | sequence record 399084 | Addgene NGS Result
CCATATATGGAGTTCCGCGTTACATAACTTACGGTAAATGGCCCGCCTGGCTGACCGCCCAACGACCCCC
GCCCATTGACGTCAATAATGACGTATGTTCCCATAGTAACGCCAATAGGGACTTTCCATTGACGTCAATG
GGTGGAGTATTTACGGTAAACTGCCCACTTGGCAGTACATCAAGTGTATCATATGCCAAGTACGCCCCCT
ATTGACGTCAATGACGGTAAATGGCCCGCCTGGCATTATGCCCAGTACATGACCTTATGGGACTTTCCTA
CTTGGCAGTACATCTACGTATTAGTCATCGCTATTACCATGGTGATGCGGTTTTGGCAGTACATCAATGG
GCGTGGATAGCGGTTTGACTCACGGGGATTTCCAAGTCTCCACCCCATTGACGTCAATGGGAGTTTGTTT
TGGCACCAAAATCAACGGGACTTTCCAAAATGTCGTAACAACTCCGCCCCATTGACGCAAATGGGCGGTA
GGCGTGTACGGTGGGAGGTCTATATAAGCAGAGCTGGTTTAGTGAACCGTCAGATCCGCTAGCGCTACCG
GTCGCCACCATGGGCCCAAAAAAGAAAAGAAAAGTTGGAGGCGGGGGCAGCGTGAGCAAGGGCGAGGAGC
TGTTCACCGGGGTGGTGCCCATCCTGGTCGAGCTGGACGGCGACGTAAACGGCCACAAGTTCAGCGTGTC
CGGCGAGGGCGAGGGCGATGCCACCTACGGCAAGCTGACCCTGAAGTTCATCTGCACCACCGGCAAGCTG
CCCGTGCCCTGGCCCACCCTCGTGACCACCCTGACCTACGGCGTGCAGTGCTTCAGCCGCTACCCCGACC
ACATGAAGCAGCACGACTTCTTCAAGTCCGCCATGCCCGAAGGCTACGTCCAGGAGCGCACCATCTTCTT
CAAGGACGACGGCAACTACAAGACCCGCGCCGAGGTGAAGTTCGAGGGCGACACCCTGGTGAACCGCATC
GAGCTGAAGGGCATCGACTTCAAGGAGGACGGCAACATCCTGGGGCACAAGCTGGAGTACAACTACAACA
GCCACAACGTCTATATCATGGCCGACAAGCAGAAGAACGGCATCAAGGTGAACTTCAAGATCCGCCACAA
CATCGAGGACGGCAGCGTGCAGCTCGCCGACCACTACCAGCAGAACACCCCCATCGGCGACGGCCCCGTG
CTGCTGCCCGACAACCACTACCTGAGCACCCAGTCCGCCCTGAGCAAAGACCCCAACGAGAAGCGCGATC
ACATGGTCCTGCTGGAGTTCGTGACCGCCGCCGGGATCACTCTCGGCATGGACGAGCTGTACAAGAAGCT
TGCTCAACAAAATGCTTTTTATCAAGTCTTAAATATGCCTAACTTAAATGCTGATCAACGCAATGGTTTT
ATCCAAAGCCTTAAAGATGATCCAAGCCAAAGTGCTAACGTTTTAGGTGAAGCTCAAAAACTTAATGACT
CTCAAGCTCCAAAAGCTGATGCGCAACAAAATAACTTCAACAAAGATCAACAAAGCGCCTTCTATGAAAT
CTTGAACATGCCTAACTTAAACGAAGCGCAACGTAACGGCTTCATTCAAAGTCTTAAAGACGACCCAAGC
CAAAGCACTAACGTTTTAGGTGAAGCTAAAAAATTAAACGAATCTCAAGCACCGAAAGCTGATAACAATT
AAGTCGACCCGGGTATCCGTATGATGTGCCTGACTACGCATGATATCTCGAGCACCACCACCACCACCAC
TGAGATCCGGCTGCTAACAAAGCCCGAAAGGAAGCTGAGTTGGCTGCTGCCACCGCTGAGCAATAACTAG
CATAACCCCTTGGGGCCTCTAAACGGGTCTTGAGGGGTTTTTTGCTGAAAGGAGGAACTATATCCGGATG
TGGTTTGTCCAAACTCATCAATGTATCTTAACGCGTAAATTGTAAGCGTTAATATTTTGTTAAAATTCGC
GTTAAATTTTTGTTAAATCAGCTCATTTTTTAACCAATAGGCCGAAATCGGCAAAATCCCTTATAAATCA
AAAGAATAGACCGAGATAGGGT
[37 nt withheld, positions 2053-2089]
AAAGAACGTGGACTCCAACGTCAAAGG
[49 nt withheld, positions 2117-2165]
T
[91 nt withheld, positions 2167-2257]
G
[124 nt withheld, positions 2259-2382]
CAGGTGGCACTTTTCGGGGAAATGTGCGCGGAACCCCTATTTGTTTATTTTTCTAAATACATTCAAATAT
GTATCCGCTCATGAGACAATAACCCTGATAAATGCTTCAATAATATTGAAAAAGGAAGAGTCCTGAGGCG
GAAAGAACCAGCTGTGGAATGTGTGTCAGTTAGGGTGTGGAAAGTCCCCAGGCTCCCCAGCAGGCAGAAG
TATGCAAAGCATGCATCTCAATTAGTCAGCAACCAGGTGTGGAAAGTCCCCAGGCTCCCCAGCAGGCAGA
AGTATGCAAAGCATGCATCTCAATTAGTCAGCAACCATAGTCCCGCCCCTAACTCCGCCCATCCCGCCCC
TAACTCCGCCCAGTTCCGCCCATTCTCCGCCCCATGGCTGACTAATTTTTTTTATTTATGCAGAGGCCGA
GGCCGCCTCGGCCTCTGAGCTATTCCAGAAGTAGTGAGGAGGCTTTTTTGGAGGCCTAGGCTTTTGCAAA
GATCGATCAAGAGACAGGATGAGGATCGTTTCGCATGATTGAACAAGATGGATTGCACGCAGGTTCTCCG
GCCGCTTGGGTGGAGAGGCTATTCGGCTATGACTGGGCACAACAGACAATCGGCTGCTCTGATGCCGCCG
TGTTCCGGCTGTCAGCGCAGGGGCGCCCGGTTCTTTTTGTCAAGACCGACCTGTCCGGTGCCCTGAATGA
ACTGCAAGACGAGGCAGCGCGGCTATCGTGGCTGGCCACGACGGGCGTTCCTTGCGCAGCTGTGCTCGAC
GTTGTCACTGAAGCGGGAAGGGACTGGCTGCTATTGGGCGAAGTGCCGGGGCAGGATCTCCTGTCATCTC
ACCTTGCTCCTGCCGAGAAAGTATCCATCATGGCTGATGCAATGCGGCGGCTGCATACGCTTGATCCGGC
TACCTGCCCATTCGACCACCAAGCGAAACATCGCATCGAGCGAGCACGTACTCGGATGGAAGCCGGTCTT
GTCGATCAGGATGATCTGGACGAAGAGCATCAGGGGCTCGCGCCAGCCGAACTGTTCGCCAGGCTCAAGG
CGAGCATGCCCGACGGCGAGGATCTCGTCGTGACCCATGGCGATGCCTGCTTGCCGAATATCATGGTGGA
AAATGGCCGCTTTTCTGGATTCATCGACTGTGGCCGGCTGGGTGTGGCGGACCGCTATCAGGACATAGCG
TTGGCTACCCGTGATATTGCTGAAGAGCTTGGCGGCGAATGGGCTGACCGCTTCCTCGTGCTTTACGGTA
TCGCCGCTCCCGATTCGCAGCGCATCGCCTTCTATCGCCTTCTTGACGAGTTCTTCTGAGCGGGACTCTG
GGGTTCGAAATGACCGACCAAGCGACGCCCAACCTGCCATCACGAGATTTCGATTCCACCGCCGCCTTCT
ATGAAAGGTTGGGCTTCGGAATCGTTTTCCGGGACGCCGGCTGGATGATCCTCCAGCGCGGGGATCTCAT
GCTGGAGTTCTTCGCCCACCCTAGGGGGAGGCTAACTGAAACACGGAAGGAGACAATACCGGAAGGAACC
CGCGCTATGACGGCAATAAAAAGACAGAATAAAACGCACGGTGTTGGGTCGTTTGTTCATAAACGCGGGG
TTCGGTCCCAGGGCTGGCACTCTGTCGATACCCCACCGAGACCCCATTGGGGCCAATACGCCCGCGTTTC
TTCCTTTTCCCCACCCCACCCCCCAAGTTCGGGTGAAGGCCCAGGGCTCGCAGCCAACGTCGGGGCGGCA
GGCCCTGCCATAGCCTCAGGTTACTCATATATACTTTAGATTGATTTAAAACTTCATTTTTAATTTAAAA
GGATCTAGGTGAAGATCCTTTTTGATAATCTCATGACCAAAATCCCTTAACGTGAGTTTTCGTTCCACTG
AGCGTCAGACCCCGTAGAAAAGATCAAAGGATCTTCTTGAGATCCTTTTTTTCTGCGCGTAATCTGCTGC
TTGCAAACAAAAAAACCACCGCTACCAGCGGTGGTTTGTTTGCCGGATCAAGAGCTACCAACTCTTTTTC
CGAAGGTAACTGGCTTCAGCAGAGCGCAGATACCAAATACTGTTCTTCTAGTGTAGCCGTAGTTAGGCCA
CCACTTCAAGAACTCTGTAGCACCGCCTACATACCTCGCTCTGCTAATCCTGTTACCAGTGGCTGCTGCC
AGTGGCGATAAGTCGTGTCTTACCGGGTTGGACTCAAGACGATAGTTACCGGATAAGGCGCAGCGGTCGG
GCTGAACGGGGGGTTCGTGCACACAGCCCAGCTTGGAGCGAACGACCTACACCGAACTGAGATACCTACA
GCGTGAGCTATGAGAAAGCGCCACGCTTCCCGAAGGGAGAAAGGCGGACAGGTATCCGGTAAGCGGCAGG
GTCGGAACAGGAGAGCGCACGAGGGAGCTTCCAGGGGGAAACGCCTGGTATCTTTATAGTCCTGTCGGGT
TTCGCCACCTCTGACTTGAGCGTCGATTTTTGTGATGCTCGTCAGGGGGGCGGAGCCTATGGAAAAACGC
CAGCAACGCGGCCTTTTTACGGTTCCTGGCCTTTTGCTGGCCTTTTGCTCACATGTTCTTTCCTGCGTTA
TCCCCTGATTCTGTGGATAACCGTATTACCGCCATGCATTAGTTATTAATAGTAATCAATTACGGGGTCA
TTAGTTCATAGC
